>Addgene plasmid #244283 | pAAVLINKv1-pCALM1-Cre-3'-RAI1-FLAG | addgene full sequence | sequence record 491433 | Addgene NGS Result
CCTGCAGGCAGCTGCGCGCTCGCTCGCTCACTGAGGCCGCCCGGGCGTCGGGCGACCTTTGGTCGCCCGG
CCTCAGTGAGCGAGCGAGCGCGCAGAGAGGGAGTGGCCAACTCCATCACTAGGGGTTCCTGCGGCCGCAC
GCGTCGCTCTGCGCGAGGCGGCTCCGCCGCGGCGGAGGGATACGGCGCACCATATATATATCGCGGGGCG
CAGACTCGCGCTCCGGCAGTGGTGCTGGGAGTGTCGTGGACGCCGTGCCGTTACTCGTACGCCACCATGT
CCAATTTACTGACCGTACACCAAAATTTGCCTGCATTACCGGTCGATGCAACGAGTGATGAGGTTCGCAA
GAACCTGATGGACATGTTCAGGGATCGCCAGGCGTTTTCTGAGCATACCTGGAAAATGCTTCTGTCCGTT
TGCCGGTCGTGGGCGGCATGGTGCAAGTTGAATAACCGGAAATGGTTTCCCGCAGAACCTGAAGATGTTC
GCGATTATCTTCTATATCTTCAGGCGCGCGGTCTGGCAGTAAAAACCATCCAGCAACATTTGGGCCAGCT
AAACATGCTTCATCGTCGGTCCGGGCTGCCACGACCAAGTGACAGCAATGCTGTTTCACTGGTTATGCGG
CGGATCCGAAAAGAAAACGTTGATGCCGGTGAACGTGCAAAACAGGCTCTAGCGTTCGAACGCACTGATT
TCGACCAGGTTCGTTCACTCATGGAAAATAGCGATCGCTGCCAGGATATACGTAATCTGGCATTTCTGGG
GATTGCTTATAACACCCTGTTACGTATAGCCGAAATTGCCAGGATCAGGGTTAAAGATATCTCACGTACT
GACGGTGGGAGAATGTTAATCCATATTGGCAGAACGAAAACGCTGGTTAGCACCGCAGGTGTAGAGAAGG
CACTTAGCCTGGGGGTAACTAAACTGGTCGAGCGATGGATTTCCGTCTCTGGTGTAGCTGATGATCCGAA
TAACTACCTGTTTTGCCGGGTCAGAAAAAATGGTGTTGCCGCGCCATCTGCCACCAGCCAGCTATCAACT
CGCGCCCTGGAAGGGATTTTTGAAGCAACTCATCGATTGATTTACGGCGCTAAGGATGACTCTGGTCAGA
GATACCTGGCCTGGTCTGGACACAGTGCCCGTGTCGGAGCCGCGCGAGATATGGCCCGCGCTGGAGTTTC
AATACCGGAGATCATGCAAGCTGGTGGCTGGACCAATGTAAATATTGTAATGAACTATATCCGTAACCTG
GATAGTGAAACAGGGGCAATGGTGCGCCTGCTGGAAGATGGCGATTAGGTAAGTATCAAGGTTACAAGAC
AGGTTTAAGGAGACCAATAACTAGTATAACTTCGTATAGGATACTTTATAGCAATTTATGAAACTGGGCT
TGTCGAGACAGAGAAGACTCTTGCGTTTCTGATAGGCACCTATTGGTCTTACTGACATCCACTTTGCCTT
TCTCTCCACAGGTCTCCAGCAGCCCCCAGAAGGAGGGCAGGGTGAGCCAGCGGGCAAGGGTCCCCAAACC
TGGTGCAGGCAGCAAGCTCTCTGACCGGCCCCTCCATGCGCTCAAAAGGAAGTCGGCCTTCATGGCGCCG
GTCCCCACCAAGAAGCGGAACCTGGTCTTGCGGAGCCGCAGCAGCAGCAGCAGCAACGCCAGTGGCAATG
GGGGAGATGGGAAGGAGGAGAGGCCTGAGGGTTCCCCCACCCTCTTCAAGAGGATGTCTTCTCCCAAGAA
AGCCAAGCCCACCAAGGGCAATGGCGAGCCTGCCACAAAGCTCCCACCCCCGGAGACCCCCGATGCCTGC
CTCAAGCTCGCCTCTCGGGCAGCCTTCCAGGGGGCCATGAAGACCAAGGTGCTGCCACCCCGGAAGGGCC
GGGGCCTGAAGCTGGAAGCCATCGTGCAGAAGATCACCTCGCCCAGCCTCAAGAAGTTCGCATGTAAAGC
GCCAGGGGCCTCTCCTGGTAATCCTCTGAGCCCATCCCTTTCCGACAAAGACCGTGGGCTCAAGGGTGCT
GGGGGCAGCCCAGTGGGGGTGGAAGAAGGCCTGGTAAATGTGGGCACCGGGCAGAAGCTCCCAACTTCTG
GGGCTGATCCGTTATGCAGAAATCCAACCAACAGATCCTTAAAAGGCAAACTCATGAACAGTAAGAAACT
GTCTTCTACTGACTGTTTCAAAACCGAGGCCTTCACATCCCCGGAGGCCCTGCAGCCTGGGGGGACTGCC
CTGGCGCCTAAGAAGAGGAGCCGGAAAGGCCGGGCAGGGGCCCATGGACTCTCCAAAGGCCCGCTGGAGA
AGCGGCCCTATCTTGGCCCGGCTCTGCTCCTGACTCCCCGAGACAGGGCCAGTGGCACACAAGGGGCCAG
TGAGGACAACTCTGGTGGAGGAGGCAAGAAGCCAAAGATGGAGGAGCTGGGCCTGGCCTCCCAGCCCCCG
GAGGGCAGGCCCTGCCAGCCCCAGACAAGGGCACAGAAACAGCCAGGCCACACCAACTACAGCAGCTATT
CCAAGCGGAAGCGCCTCACTCGGGGCCGGGCCAAGAACACCACCTCTTCACCCTGTAAGGGGCGTGCCAA
GCGACGACGACAGCAGCAGGTGCTGCCCCTGGATCCCGCAGAGCCTGAAATCCGCCTCAAGTACATTTCC
TCTTGCAAGCGGCTGAGGTCAGACAGCCGGACCCCCGCCTTCTCACCCTTCGTGCGGGTGGAGAAGCGAG
ACGCGTTCACCACCATATGCACTGTTGTCAACTCCCCTGGAGATGCGCCCAAGCCCCACAGGAAGCCTTC
CTCCTCTGCCTCCTCTTCCTCATCCTCGTCCTCGTTCTCCTTGGATGCAGCCGGGGCCTCCCTGGCCACA
CTCCCTGGAGGCTCCATCCTGCAGCCGCGGCCCTCCTTGCCCCTCTCCTCCACGATGCACTTGGGGCCTG
TGGTTTCCAAGGCCCTGAGTACCTCTTGCCTTGTTTGCTGCCTCTGCCAAAACCCGGCCAACTTCAAGGA
CCTTGGGGACCTCTGTGGGCCCTACTACCCTGAACACTGCCTCCCCAAAAAGAAGCCAAAACTCAAGGAG
AAGGTGCGGCCAGAAGGCACCTGTGAGGAGGCCTCGCTGCCGCTTGAGAGAACACTCAAAGGTCCCGAGT
GTGCAGCTGCCGCCACTGCCGGGAAGCCCCCCAGGCCTGACGGCCCAGCTGACCCGGCCAAGCAGGGCCC
ACTGCGCACCAGTGCCCGGGGCCTGTCCCGGAGGCTGCAGAGCTGCTACTGCTGTGATGGCCGGGAGGAT
GGGGGCGAGGAGGCAGCCCCAGCCGACAAGGGTCGCAAACATGAGTGCAGCAAGGAGGCTCCGGCAGAGC
CCGGCGGGGAGGCCCAGGAGCACTGGGTGCATGAGGCCTGTGCCGTGTGGACCGGCGGCGTCTACCTGGT
GGCCGGGAAGCTCTTTGGGCTGCAGGAGGCCATGAAGGTGGCCGTGGACATGATGTGTTCCAGCTGCCAA
GAAGCCGGGGCCACCATCGGGTGCTGCCACAAAGGATGCCTCCACACCTACCACTACCCGTGTGCCAGCG
ATGCAGGTTGCATATTCATCGAAGAGAACTTTTCTTTGAAATGTCCCAAACATAAGAGGCTGCCGTGTAC
AGACTACAAAGACCATGACGGTGATTATAAAGATCATGACATCGACTACAAGGATGACGATGACAAGTAA
CTCGAGATAATCAACCTCTGGATTACAAAATTTGTGAAAGATTGACTGGTATTCTTAACTATGTTGCTCC
TTTTACGCTATGTGGATACGCTGCTTTAATGCCTTTGTATCATGCTATTGCTTCCCGTATGGCTTTCATT
TTCTCCTCCTTGTATAAATCCTGGTTAGTTCTTGCCACGGCGGAACTCATCGCCGCCTGCCTTGCCCGCT
GCTGGACAGGGGCTCGGCTGTTGGGCACTGACAATTCCGTGGTGTTTATTTGTGAAATTTGTGATGCTAT
TGCTTTATTTGTAACCATCTAGCTTTATTTGTGAAATTTGTGATGCTATTGCTTTATTTGTAACCATTAT
AAGCTGCAATAAACAAGTTAACAACAACAATTGCATTCATTTTATGTTTCAGGTTCAGGGGGAGATGTGG
GAGGTTTTTTAAAGATCTGGAGACCGGTGTGGCACGTGCGGACCGAGCGGCCGCAGGAACCCCTAGTGAT
GGAGTTGGCCACTCCCTCTCTGCGCGCTCGCTCGCTCACTGAGGCCGGGCGACCAAAGGTCGCCCGACGC
CCGGGCTTTGCCCGGGCGGCCTCAGTGAGCGAGCGAGCGCGCAGCTGCCTGCAGGGGCGCCTGATGCGGT
ATTTTCTCCTTACGCATCTGTGCGGTATTTCACACCGCATA
[95 nt withheld, positions 4382-4476]
T
[46 nt withheld, positions 4478-4523]
C
[141 nt withheld, positions 4525-4665]
CCTTTGACGTTGGAGTCCACGTTCTTT
[37 nt withheld, positions 4693-4729]
ACTCTATCTCGGGCTATTCTTTTGATTTATAAGGGATTTTGCCGATTTCGGTCTATTGGTTAAAAAATGA
GCTGATTTAACAAAAATTTAACGCGAATTTTAACAAAATATTAACGTTTACAATTTTATGGTGCACTCTC
AGTACAATCTGCTCTGATGCCGCATAGTTAAGCCAGCCCCGACACCCGCCAACACCCGCTGACGCGCCCT
GACGGGCTTGTCTGCTCCCGGCATCCGCTTACAGACAAGCTGTGACCGTCTCCGGGAGCTGCATGTGTCA
GAGGTTTTCACCGTCATCACCGAAACGCGCGAGACGAAAGGGCCTCGTGATACGCCTATTTTTATAGGTT
AATGTCATGATAATAATGGTTTCTTAGACGTCAGGTGGCACTTTTCGGGGAAATGTGCGCGGAACCCCTA
TTTGTTTATTTTTCTAAATACATTCAAATATGTATCCGCTCATGAGACAATAACCCTGATAAATGCTTCA
ATAATATTGAAAAAGGAAGAGTATGAGTATTCAACATTTCCGTGTCGCCCTTATTCCCTTTTTTGCGGCA
TTTTGCCTTCCTGTTTTTGCTCACCCAGAAACGCTGGTGAAAGTAAAAGATGCTGAAGATCAGTTGGGTG
CACGAGTGGGTTACATCGAACTGGATCTCAACAGCGGTAAGATCCTTGAGAGTTTTCGCCCCGAAGAACG
TTTTCCAATGATGAGCACTTTTAAAGTTCTGCTATGTGGCGCGGTATTATCCCGTATTGACGCCGGGCAA
GAGCAACTCGGTCGCCGCATACACTATTCTCAGAATGACTTGGTTGAGTACTCACCAGTCACAGAAAAGC
ATCTTACGGATGGCATGACAGTAAGAGAATTATGCAGTGCTGCCATAACCATGAGTGATAACACTGCGGC
CAACTTACTTCTGACAACGATCGGAGGACCGAAGGAGCTAACCGCTTTTTTGCACAACATGGGGGATCAT
GTAACTCGCCTTGATCGTTGGGAACCGGAGCTGAATGAAGCCATACCAAACGACGAGCGTGACACCACGA
TGCCTGTAGCAATGGCAACAACGTTGCGCAAACTATTAACTGGCGAACTACTTACTCTAGCTTCCCGGCA
ACAATTAATAGACTGGATGGAGGCGGATAAAGTTGCAGGACCACTTCTGCGCTCGGCCCTTCCGGCTGGC
TGGTTTATTGCTGATAAATCTGGAGCCGGTGAGCGTGGGTCTCGCGGTATCATTGCAGCACTGGGGCCAG
ATGGTAAGCCCTCCCGTATCGTAGTTATCTACACGACGGGGAGTCAGGCAACTATGGATGAACGAAATAG
ACAGATCGCTGAGATAGGTGCCTCACTGATTAAGCATTGGTAACTGTCAGACCAAGTTTACTCATATATA
CTTTAGATTGATTTAAAACTTCATTTTTAATTTAAAAGGATCTAGGTGAAGATCCTTTTTGATAATCTCA
TGACCAAAATCCCTTAACGTGAGTTTTCGTTCCACTGAGCGTCAGACCCCGTAGAAAAGATCAAAGGATC
TTCTTGAGATCCTTTTTTTCTGCGCGTAATCTGCTGCTTGCAAACAAAAAAACCACCGCTACCAGCGGTG
GTTTGTTTGCCGGATCAAGAGCTACCAACTCTTTTTCCGAAGGTAACTGGCTTCAGCAGAGCGCAGATAC
CAAATACTGTTCTTCTAGTGTAGCCGTAGTTAGGCCACCACTTCAAGAACTCTGTAGCACCGCCTACATA
CCTCGCTCTGCTAATCCTGTTACCAGTGGCTGCTGCCAGTGGCGATAAGTCGTGTCTTACCGGGTTGGAC
TCAAGACGATAGTTACCGGATAAGGCGCAGCGGTCGGGCTGAACGGGGGGTTCGTGCACACAGCCCAGCT
TGGAGCGAACGACCTACACCGAACTGAGATACCTACAGCGTGAGCTATGAGAAAGCGCCACGCTTCCCGA
AGGGAGAAAGGCGGACAGGTATCCGGTAAGCGGCAGGGTCGGAACAGGAGAGCGCACGAGGGAGCTTCCA
GGGGGAAACGCCTGGTATCTTTATAGTCCTGTCGGGTTTCGCCACCTCTGACTTGAGCGTCGATTTTTGT
GATGCTCGTCAGGGGGGCGGAGCCTATGGAAAAACGCCAGCAACGCGGCCTTTTTACGGTTCCTGGCCTT
TTGCTGGCCTTTTGCTCACATGT
Features (pLannotate 1.2.2; 19 found; start..end, strand, type, name):
     12..39      +  repeat_region  AAV2 ITR (fragment): inverted terminal repeat of adeno-associated virus serotype 2 inverted
     68..95      +  repeat_region  AAV2 ITR (fragment): inverted terminal repeat of adeno-associated virus serotype 2 inverted
    277..1305    +  CDS            cre: RECR_BPP1 - Experimental evidence at protein level: Swiss-Prot protein existence level 1. Catalyzes site-specific recombination between two 34-base- pair LOXP sites. Its role is to maintain the phage genome as a monomeric unit-copy plasmid in the lysogenic state. From Escherichia phage P1 (Bacteriophage P1).
   1309..1349    +  intron         chimeric intron (fragment): chimera between introns from human β-globin and immunoglobulin heavy chain genes
   1356..1380    +  protein_bind   lox2272 (fragment): Cre-mediated recombination occurs in the 8-bp core sequence (GGATACTT). lox2272 sites are compatible with each other, but incompatible with loxP or loxN sites (Lee and Saito, 1988). Cre recombinase
   1458..3635    +  CDS            RAI1 (fragment): RAI1_HUMAN - Also known as KIAA1820. Experimental evidence at protein level: Swiss-Prot protein existence level 1. Transcriptional regulator of the circadian clock components: CLOCK, ARNTL/BMAL1, ARNTL2/BMAL2, PER1/3, CRY1/2, NR1D1/2 and RORA/C. Positively regulates the transcriptional activity of CLOCK a core component of the circadian clock. Regulates transcription through chromatin remodeling by interacting with other proteins in chromatin as well as proteins in the basic transcriptional machinery. May be important for embryonic and postnatal development. May be involved in neuronal differe
   3642..3707    +  CDS            3xFLAG: three tandem FLAG® epitope tags, followed by an enterokinase cleavage site
   3719..3876    +  misc_feature   WPRE (fragment): woodchuck hepatitis virus posttranscriptional regulatory element
   3882..3966    +  misc_feature   WPRE (fragment): woodchuck hepatitis virus posttranscriptional regulatory element
   3965..4008    -  polyA_signal   SV40 poly(A) signal (fragment): SV40 polyadenylation signal
   4012..4079    -  polyA_signal   SV40 poly(A) signal (fragment): SV40 polyadenylation signal
   4185..4325    +  repeat_region  AAV2 ITR: inverted terminal repeat of adeno-associated virus serotype 2 inverted
   4330..4381    -  misc_feature   bom (fragment): basis of mobility region from pBR322
   4400..4855    +  rep_origin     f1 ori (sequence partly withheld): f1 bacteriophage origin of replication; arrow indicates direction of (+) strand synthesis
   4856..4905    -  misc_feature   bom (fragment): basis of mobility region from pBR322
   5007..5042    -  CDS            rop (fragment): Rop protein, which maintains plasmids at low copy number; rop
   5137..5241    +  promoter       AmpR promoter: bla
   5242..6102    +  CDS            AmpR: β-lactamase; bla; confers resistance to ampicillin, carbenicillin, and related antibiotics
   6273..6861    +  rep_origin     ori: high-copy-number ColE1/pMB1/pBR322/pUC origin of replication
