[The description below was written by a language model from this plasmid's Addgene catalogue record and pLannotate feature annotations shown in this document.]
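Description:
pAAVLINKv1-pCALM1-Cre-3'-RAI1-FLAG is an AAV transfer plasmid of about 6.9 kb built on the pAAV-MCS2 backbone. It serves as the 3' half of a two-vector AAVLINK set for expressing human RAI1, a large transcriptional regulator whose coding sequence exceeds what a single AAV genome can carry. The plasmid is maintained in bacteria through a high-copy ColE1/pUC-type origin and an ampicillin resistance gene (β-lactamase with its own promoter). An f1 phage origin is also present. The payload lies between AAV2 inverted terminal repeats, which allow the cassette to be packaged into recombinant AAV. The annotation detects a full ITR on one side and only short ITR fragments on the other.

Within the ITRs, the catalogue lists a CALM1 promoter. The feature table does not annotate it, but an unannotated stretch upstream of the Cre open reading frame is where it would be expected. A complete Cre recombinase coding sequence comes next, followed by a fragment of a chimeric intron and a lox2272-type site. Downstream of these is a roughly 2.2 kb C-terminal portion of RAI1 fused to a 3xFLAG epitope, then compact WPRE fragments and SV40 polyadenylation signal fragments. This layout suggests that Cre made from this vector recombines the lox site with a matching site on a partner 5' vector carrying the remainder of RAI1. Intron sequences flanking the junction would then presumably let the lox scar be spliced out to yield a full-length, FLAG-tagged transcript. The record does not spell out this mechanism or identify the companion plasmid, referring instead to the associated publication. The stated purpose is RAI1 expression through recombination-based delivery of large cargo for gene therapy research.
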