Addgene plasmid #244283: pAAVLINKv1-pCALM1-Cre-3'-RAI1-FLAG
Purpose: 3' AAVLINK plasmid for RAI1 expression
Depositing lab: Zhonghua Lu. Depositing organization: Shenzhen Institute of Advanced Technology (SIAT), Chinese Academy of Sciences. Publication: AAVLINK: A potent DNA-recombination method for large cargo delivery in gene therapy. Lin J, Lin Y, Liu N, Cao W, Zhang J, Wen S, Zhang Y, Liao W, Hong Z, Lin Y, Liu Q, Liu H, Li Q, Chen B, Li M, Luo Z, Yang L, Yang Y, Zheng SH, Wang Y, Chu H, Hu Y, Qin Y, Luo BX, Tian S, Chen Y, Yan T, Yang L, Wang H, Liu T, Jiang Y, Lu Z. Cell. 2026 Feb 5;189(3):969-986.e17. doi: 10.1016/j.cell.2025.12.039. Epub 2026 Jan 27. PubMed 41605211.
Backbone
  Vector backbone: pAAV-MCS2
  Backbone manufacturer: Steve Jackson (Addgene # 46954)
  Vector type: AAV
Growth in bacteria
  Bacterial resistance: Ampicillin, 100 μg/mL
  Growth temperature: 37°C
  Growth strain: NEB Stable
  Copy number: High Copy
Gene/Insert
  Gene/Insert name: RAI1
  Species: H. sapiens (human)
  Entrez Gene: RAI1 (a.k.a. SMCR, SMS)
  Promoter: pCALM1
  Tag / fusion protein: FLAG (C terminal on insert)
  Cloning method: Restriction Enzyme; 5′ cloning site unknown (unknown if destroyed)
Terms and licenses: Academic/Nonprofit Terms; Industry Terms: Not Available to Industry
Depositor comments: See publication for corresponding AAV Link vectors.
How to cite: pAAVLINKv1-pCALM1-Cre-3'-RAI1-FLAG was a gift from Zhonghua Lu (Addgene plasmid # 244283 ; http://n2t.net/addgene:244283 ; RRID:Addgene_244283)
